>Addgene plasmid #27117 | pG14-MS2-GFP | addgene full sequence | sequence record 262905 | Addgene NGS Result
TCATGTTTGACAGCTTATCATCGATAAGCTTGGCTGCAGGTCGAGTTTATCATTATCAATACTGCCATTT
CAAAGAATACGTAAATAATTAATAGTAGTGATTTTCCTAACTTTATTTAGTCAAAAAATTAGCCTTTTAA
TTCTGCTGTAACCCGTACATGCCCAAAATAGGGGGCGGGTTACACAGAATATATAACATCGTAGGTGTCT
GGGTGAACAGTTTATTCCTGGCATCCACTAAATATAATGGAGCCCGCTTTTTAAGCTGGCATCCAGAAAA
AAAAAGAATCCCAGCACCAAAATATTGTTTTCTTCACCAACCATCAGTTCATAGGTCCATTCTCTTAGCG
CAACTACAGAGAACAGGGGCACAAACAGGCAAAAAACGGGCACAACCTCAATGGAGTGATGCAACCTGCC
TGGAGTAAATGATGACACAAGGCAATTGACCCACGCATGTATCTATCTCATTTTCTTACACCTTCTATTA
CCTTCTGCTCTCTCTGATTTGGAAAAAGCTGAAAAAAAAGGTTGAAACCAGTTCCCTGAAATTATTCCCC
TACTTGACTAATAAGTATATAAAGACGGTAGGTATTGATTGTAATTCTGTAAATCTATTTCTTAAACTTC
TTAAATTCTACTTTTATAGTTAGTCTTTTTTTTAGTTTTAAAACACCAAGAACTTAGTTTCGACGGATCC
ACCATGCCAAAAAAGAAAAGAAAAGTTGGCTACCCCTACGACGTGCCCGACTACGCCATCGAAGGCCGCC
ATATGCTAGCCGTTAAAATGGCTTCTAACTTTACTCAGTTCGTTCTCGTCGACAATGGCGGAACTGGCGA
CGTGACTGTCGCCCCAAGCAACTTCGCTAACGGGATCGCTGAATGGATCAGCTCTAACTCGCGTTCACAG
GCTTACAAAGTAACCTGTAGCGTTCGTCAGAGCTCTGCGCAGAATCGCAAATACACCATCAAAGTCGAGG
TGCCTAAAGGCGCCTGGCGTTCGTACTTAAATATGGAACTAACCATTCCAATTTTCGCCACGAATTCCGA
CTGCGAGCTTATTGTTAAGGCAATGCAAGGTCTCCTAAAAGATGGAAACCCGATTCCCTCAGCAATCGCA
GCAAACTCCGGCATCTACGCGGCCGCTTCTAAAGGTGAAGAATTATTCACTGGTGTTGTCCCAATTTTGG
TTGAATTAGATGGTGATGTTAATGGTCACAAATTTTCTGTCTCCGGTGAAGGTGAAGGTGATGCTACTTA
CGGTAAATTGACCTTAAAATTTATTTGTACTACTGGTAAATTGCCAGTTCCATGGCCAACCTTAGTCACT
ACTTTCGGTTATGGTGTTCAATGTTTTGCGAGATACCCAGATCATATGAAACAACATGACTTTTTCAAGT
CTGCCATGCCAGAAGGTTATGTTCAAGAAAGAACTATTTTTTTCAAAGATGACGGTAACTACAAGACCAG
AGCTGAAGTCAAGTTTGAAGGTGATACCTTAGTTAATAGAATCGAATTAAAAGGTATTGATTTTAAAGAA
GATGGTAACATTTTAGGTCACAAATTGGAATACAACTATAACTCTCACAATGTTTACATCATGGCTGACA
AACAAAAGAATGGTATCAAAGTTAACTTCAAAATTAGACACAACATTGAAGATGGTTCTGTTCAATTAGC
TGACCATTATCAACAAAATACTCCAATTGGTGATGGTCCAGTCTTGTTACCAGACAACCATTACTTATCC
ACTCAATCTGCCTTATCCAAAGATCCAAACGAAAAGAGAGACCACATGGTCTTGTTAGAATTTGTTACTG
CTGCTGGTATTACCCATGGTATGGATGAATTGTACAAAGTCGACCTAGATAAGTAATGATCCGGGATCTC
CCATGTCTCTACTGGTGGTGGTGCTTCTTTGGAATTATTGGAAGGTAAGGAATTGCCAGGTGTTGCTTTC
TTATCCGAAAAGAAATAAATTGAATTGAATTGAAATCGATAGATCAATTTTTTTCTTTTCTCTTTCCCCA
TCCTTTACGCTAAAATAATAGTTTATTTTATTTTTTGAATATTTTTTATTTATATACGTATATATAGACT
ATTATTTATCTTTTAATGATTATTAAGATTTTTATTAAAAAAAAATTCGCTCCTCTTTTAATGCCTTTAT
GCAGTTTTTTTTTCCCATTCGATATTTCTATGTTCGGGTTCAGCGTATTTTAAGTTTAATAACTCGAAAA
TTCTGCGTTCGTTAAAGCTCCGGATCGATCCTCTACGCCGGACGCATCGTGGCCGGCATCACCGGCGCCA
CAGGTGCGGTTGCTGGCGCCTATATCGCCGACATCACCGATGGGGAAGATCGGGCTCGCCACTTCGGGCT
CATGAGCGCTTGTTTCGGCGTGGGTATGGTGGCAGGCCCCGTGGCCGGGGGACTGTTGGGCGCCATCTCC
TTGCATGCACCATTCCTTGCGGCGGCGGTGCTCAACGGCCTCAACCTACTACTGGGCTGCTTCCTAATGC
AGGAGTCGCATAAGGGAGAGCGTCGAAATTCGGTCGAAAAAAGAAAAGGAGAGGGCCAAGAGGGAGGGCA
TTGGTGACTATTGAGCACGTGAGTATACGTGATTAAGCACACAAAGGCAGCTTGGAGTATGTCTGTTATT
AATTTCACAGGTAGTTCTGGTCCATTGGTGAAAGTTTGCGGCTTGCAGAGCACAGAGGCCGCAGAATGTG
CTCTAGTCGAGGAGAACTTCTAGTATATCTACATACCTAATATTATTGCCTTATTAAAAATGGAATCCCA
ACAATTACATCAAAATCCACATTCTCTTCAAAATCAATTGTCCTGTACTTCCTTGTTCATGTGTGTTCAA
AAACGTTATATTTATAGGATAATTATACTCTATTTCTCAACAAGTAATTGGTTGTTTGGCCGAGCGGTCT
AAGGCGCCTGATTCAAGAAATATCTTGACCGCAGTTAACTGTGGGAATACTCAGGTATCGTAAGATGCAA
GAGTTCGAATCTCTTAGCAACCATTATTTTTTTCCTCAACATAACGAGAACACACAGGGGCGCTATCGCA
CAGAATCAAATTCGATGACTGGAAATTTTTTGTTAATTTCAGAGGTCGCCTGACGCATATACCTTTTTCA
ACTGAAAAATTGGGAGAAAAAGGAAAGGTGAGAGCGCCGGAACCGGCTTTTCATATAGAATAGAGAAGCG
TTCATGACTAAATGCTTGCATCACAATACTTGAAGTTGACAATATTATTTAAGGACCTATTGTTTTTTCC
AATAGGTGGTTAGCAATCGTCTTACTTTCTAACTTTTCTTACCTTTTACATTTCAGCAATATATATATAT
ATTTCAAGGATATACCATTCTAATGTCTGCCCCTAAGAAGATCGTCGTTTTGCCAGGTGACCACGTTGGT
CAAGAAATCACAGCCGAAGCCATTAAGGTTCTTAAAGCTATTTCTGATGTTCGTTCCAATGTCAAGTTCG
ATTTCGAAAATCATTTAATTGGTGGTGCTGCTATCGATGCTACAGGTGTTCCACTTCCAGATGAGGCGCT
GGAAGCCTCCAAGAAGGCTGATGCCGTTTTGTTAGGTGCTGTGGGTGGTCCTAAATGGGGTACCGGTAGT
GTTAGACCTGAACAAGGTTTACTAAAAATCCGTAAAGAACTTCAATTGTACGCCAACTTAAGACCATGTA
ACTTTGCATCCGACTCTCTTTTAGACTTATCTCCAATCAAGCCACAATTTGCTAAAGGTACTGACTTCGT
TGTTGTCAGAGAATTAGTGGGAGGTATTTACTTTGGTAAGAGAAAGGAAGACGATGGTGATGGTGTCGCT
TGGGATAGTGAACAATACACCGTTCCAGAAGTGCAAAGAATCACAAGAATGGCCGCTTTCATGGCCCTAC
AACATGAGCCACCATTGCCTATTTGGTCCTTGGATAAAGCTAATGTTTTGGCCTCTTCAAGATTATGGAG
AAAAACTGTGGAGGAAACCATCAAGAACGAATTCCCTACATTGAAGGTTCAACATCAATTGATTGATTCT
GCCGCCATGATCCTAGTTAAGAACCCAACCCACCTAAATGGTATTATAATCACCAGCAACATGTTTGGTG
ATATCATCTCCGATGAAGCCTCCGTTATCCCAGGTTCCTTGGGTTTGTTGCCATCTGCGTCCTTGGCCTC
TTTGCCAGACAAGAACACCGCATTTGGTTTGTACGAACCATGCCACGGTTCTGCTCCAGATTTGCCAAAG
AATAAGGTCAACCCTATCGCCACTATCTTGTCTGCTGCAATGATGTTGAAATTGTCATTGAACTTGCCTG
AAGAAGGTAAGGCCATTGAAGATGCAGTTAAAAAGGTTTTGGATGCAGGTATCAGAACTGGTGATTTAGG
TGGTTCCAACAGTACCACCGAAGTCGGTGATGCTGTCGCCGAAGAAGTTAAGAAAATCCTTGCTTAAAAA
GATTCTCTTTTTTTATGATATTTGTACATAAACTTTATAAATGAAATTCATAATAGAAACGACACGAAAT
TACAAAATGGAATATGTTCATAGGGTAGACGAAACTATATACGCAATCTACATACATTTATCAAGAAGGA
GAAAAAGGAGGATGTAAAGGAATACAGGTAAGCAAATTGATACTAATGGCTCAACGTGATAAGGAAAAAG
AATTGCACTTTAACATTAATATTGACAAGGAGGAGGGCACCACACAAAAAGTTAGGTGTAACAGAAAATC
ATGAAACTATGATTCCTAATTTATATATTGGAGGATTTTCTCTAAAAAAAAAAAAATACAACAAATAAAA
AACACTCAATGACCTGACCATTTGATGGAGTTTAAGTCAATACCTTCTTGAACCATTTCCCATAATGGTG
AAAGTTCCCTCAAGAATTTTACTCTGTCAGAAACGGCCTTAACGACGTAGTCGAGATCTGCATGCAAGCT
TGGCACTGGCCGTCGTTTTACAACGTCGTGACTGGGAAAACCCTGGCGTTACCCAACTTAATCGCCTTGC
AGCACATCCCCCTTTCGCCAGCTGGCGTAATAGCGAAGAGGCCCGCACCGATCGCCCTTCCCAACAGTTG
CGCAGCCTGAATGGCGAATGGCGCCTGATGCGGTATTTTCTCCTTACGCATCTGTGCGGTATTTCACACC
GCATATGGTGCACTCTCAGTACAATCTGCTCTGATGCCGCATAGTTAAGCCAGCCCCGACACCCGCCAAC
ACCCGCTGACGCGCCCTGACGGGCTTGTCTGCTCCCGGCATCCGCTTACAGACAAGCTGTGACCGTCTCC
GGGAGCTGCATGTGTCAGAGGTTTTCACCGTCATCACCGAAACGCGCGAGACGAAAGGGCCTCGTGATAC
GCCTATTTTTATAGGTTAATGTCATGATAATAATGGTTTCTTAGACGTCAGGTGGCACTTTTCGGGGAAA
TGTGCGCGGAACCCCTATTTGTTTATTTTTCTAAATACATTCAAATATGTATCCGCTCATGAGACAATAA
CCCTGATAAATGCTTCAATAATATTGAAAAAGGAAGAGTATGAGTATTCAACATTTCCGTGTCGCCCTTA
TTCCCTTTTTTGCGGCATTTTGCCTTCCTGTTTTTGCTCACCCAGAAACGCTGGTGAAAGTAAAAGATGC
TGAAGATCAGTTGGGTGCACGAGTGGGTTACATCGAACTGGATCTCAACAGCGGTAAGATCCTTGAGAGT
TTTCGCCCCGAAGAACGTTTTCCAATGATGAGCACTTTTAAAGTTCTGCTATGTGGCGCGGTATTATCCC
GTATTGACGCCGGGCAAGAGCAACTCGGTCGCCGCATACACTATTCTCAGAATGACTTGGTTGAGTACTC
ACCAGTCACAGAAAAGCATCTTACGGATGGCATGACAGTAAGAGAATTATGCAGTGCTGCCATAACCATG
AGTGATAACACTGCGGCCAACTTACTTCTGACAACGATCGGAGGACCGAAGGAGCTAACCGCTTTTTTGC
ACAACATGGGGGATCATGTAACTCGCCTTGATCGTTGGGAACCGGAGCTGAATGAAGCCATACCAAACGA
CGAGCGTGACACCACGATGCCTGTAGCAATGGCAACAACGTTGCGCAAACTATTAACTGGCGAACTACTT
ACTCTAGCTTCCCGGCAACAATTAATAGACTGGATGGAGGCGGATAAAGTTGCAGGACCACTTCTGCGCT
CGGCCCTTCCGGCTGGCTGGTTTATTGCTGATAAATCTGGAGCCGGTGAGCGTGGGTCTCGCGGTATCAT
TGCAGCACTGGGGCCAGATGGTAAGCCCTCCCGTATCGTAGTTATCTACACGACGGGGAGTCAGGCAACT
ATGGATGAACGAAATAGACAGATCGCTGAGATAGGTGCCTCACTGATTAAGCATTGGTAACTGTCAGACC
AAGTTTACTCATATATACTTTAGATTGATTTAAAACTTCATTTTTAATTTAAAAGGATCTAGGTGAAGAT
CCTTTTTGATAATCTCATGACCAAAATCCCTTAACGTGAGTTTTCGTTCCACTGAGCGTCAGACCCCGTA
GAAAAGATCAAAGGATCTTCTTGAGATCCTTTTTTTCTGCGCGTAATCTGCTGCTTGCAAACAAAAAAAC
CACCGCTACCAGCGGTGGTTTGTTTGCCGGATCAAGAGCTACCAACTCTTTTTCCGAAGGTAACTGGCTT
CAGCAGAGCGCAGATACCAAATACTGTTCTTCTAGTGTAGCCGTAGTTAGGCCACCACTTCAAGAACTCT
GTAGCACCGCCTACATACCTCGCTCTGCTAATCCTGTTACCAGTGGCTGCTGCCAGTGGCGATAAGTCGT
GTCTTACCGGGTTGGACTCAAGACGATAGTTACCGGATAAGGCGCAGCGGTCGGGCTGAACGGGGGGTTC
GTGCACACAGCCCAGCTTGGAGCGAACGACCTACACCGAACTGAGATACCTACAGCGTGAGCTATGAGAA
AGCGCCACGCTTCCCGAAGGGAGAAAGGCGGACAGGTATCCGGTAAGCGGCAGGGTCGGAACAGGAGAGC
GCACGAGGGAGCTTCCAGGGGGAAACGCCTGGTATCTTTATAGTCCTGTCGGGTTTCGCCACCTCTGACT
TGAGCGTCGATTTTTGTGATGCTCGTCAGGGGGGCGGAGCCTATGGAAAAACGCCAGCAACGCGGCCTTT
TTACGGTTCCTGGCCTTTTGCTGGCCTTTTGCTCACATGTTCTTTCCTGCGTTATCCCCTGATTCTGTGG
ATAACCGTATTACCGCCTTTGAGTGAGCTGATACCGCTCGCCGCAGCCGAACGACCGAGCGCAGCGAGTC
AGTGAGCGAGGAAGCGGAAGAGCGCCCAATACGCAAACCGCCTCTCCCCGCGCGTTGGCCGATTCATTAA
TGCAGCTGGCACGACAGGTTTCCCGACTGGAAAGCGGGCAGTGAGCGCAACGCAATTAATGTGAGTTAGC
TCACTCATTAGGCACCCCAGGCTTTACACTTTATGCTTCCGGCTCGTATGTTGTGTGGAATTGTGAGCGG
ATAACAATTTCACACAGGAAACAGCTATGACATGATTACGAATTCTGAACCAGTCCTAAAACGAGTAAAT
AGGACCGGCAATTCTTCAAGCAATAAACAGGAATACCAATTATTAAAAGATAACTTAGTCAGATCGTACA
ATAAAGCTTTGAAGAAAAATGCGCCTTATTCAATCTTTGCTATAAAAAATGGCCCAAAATCTCACATTGG
AAGACATTTGATGACCTCATTTCTTTCAATGAAGGGCCTAACGGAGTTGACTAATGTTGTGGGAAATTGG
AGCGATAAGCGTGCTTCTGCCGTGGCCAGGACAACGTATACTCATCAGATAACAGCAATACCTGATCACT
ACTTCGCACTAGTTTCTCGGTACTATGCATATGATCCAATATCAAAGGAAATGATAGCATTGAAGGATGA
GACTAATCCAATTGAGGAGTGGCAGCATATAGAACAGCTAAAGGGTAGTGCTGAAGGAAGCATACGATAC
CCCGCATGGAATGGGATAATATCACAGGAGGTACTAGACTACCTTTCATCCTACATAAATAGACGCATAT
AAGTACGCATTTAAGCATAAACACGCACTATGCCGTTCTTCTCATGTATATATATATACAGGCAACACGC
AGATATAGGTGCGACGTGAACAGTGAGCTGTATGTGCGCAGCTCGCGTTGCATTTTCGGAAGCGCTCGTT
TTCGGAAACGCTTTGAAGTTCCTATTCCGAAGTTCCTATTCTCTAGAAAGTATAGGAACTTCAGAGCGCT
TTTGAAAACCAAAAGCGCTCTGAAGACGCACTTTCAAAAAACCAAAAACGCACCGGACTGTAACGAGCTA
CTAAAATATTGCGAATACCGCTTCCACAAACATTGCTCAAAAGTATCTCTTTGCTATATATCTCTGTGCT
ATATCCCTATATAACCTACCCATCCACCTTTCGCTCCTTGAACTTGCATCTAAACTCGACCTCTACATTT
TTTATGTTTATCTCTAGTATTACTCTTTAGACAAAAAAATTGTAGTAAGAACTATTCATAGAGTGAATCG
AAAACAATACGAAAATGTAAACATTTCCTATACGTAGTATATAGAGACAAAATAGAAGAAACCGTTCATA
ATTTTCTGACCAATGAAGAATCATCAACGCTATCACTTTCTGTTCACAAAGTATGCGCAATCCACATCGG
TATAGAATATAATCGGGGATGCCTTTATCTTGAAAAAATGCACCCGCAGCTTCGCTAGTAATCAGTAAAC
GCGGGAAGTGGAGTCAGGCTTTTTTTATGGAAGAGAAAATAGACACCAAAGTAGCCTTCTTCTAACCTTA
ACGGACCTACAGTGCAAAAAGTTATCAAGAGACTGCATTATAGAGCGCACAAAGGAGAAAAAAAGTAATC
TAAGATGCTTTGTTAGAAAAATAGCGCTCTCGGGATGCATTTTTGTAGAACAAAAAAGAAGTATAGATTC
TTTGTTGGTAAAATAGCGCTCTCGCGTTGCATTTCTGTTCTGTAAAAATGCAGCTCAGATTCTTTGTTTG
AAAAATTAGCGCTCTCGCGTTGCATTTTTGTTTTACAAAAATGAAGCACAGATTCTTCGTTGGTAAAATA
GCGCTTTCGCGTTGCATTTCTGTTCTGTAAAAATGCAGCTCAGATTCTTTGTTTGAAAAATTAGCGCTCT
CGCGTTGCATTTTTGTTCTACAAAATGAAGCACAGATGCTTCGTTAACAAAGATATGCTATTGAAGTGCA
AGATGGAAACGCAGAAAATGAACCGGGGATGCGACGTGCAAGATTACCTATGCAATAGATGCAATAGTTT
CTCCAGGAACCGAAATACATACATTGTCTTCCGTAAAGCGCTAGACTATATATTATTATACAGGTTCAAA
TATACTATCTGTTTCAGGGAAAACTCCCAGGTTCGGATGTTCAAAATTCAATGATGGGTAACAAGTACGA
TCGTAAATCTGTAAAACAGTTTGTCGGATATTAGGCTGTATCTCCTCAAAGCGTATTCGAATATCATTGA
GAAGCTGCAGCTATTCATGCAACTGCTAAATGGTCTACTGCTCAATTAAAGAAAACACAGGCAGAGCAGG
CTGCCCGGGCAAAAGCTGCAGCGTCACATCGGATAATAATGATGGCAGCCATTGTAGAAGTGCCTTTTGC
ATTTCTAGTCTCTTTCTCGGTCTAGCTAGTTTTACTACATCGCGAAGATAGAATCTTAGATCACACTGCC
TTTGCTGAGCTGGATCAATAGAGTAACAAAAGAGTGGTAAGGCCTCGTTAAAGGACAAGGACCTGAGCGG
AAGTGTATCGTACAGTAGACGGAGTATACTAGTATAGTCTATAGTCCGTGGAATTC
Features (pLannotate 1.2.2; 24 found; start..end, strand, type, name):
     50..693     +  promoter       GAP promoter: S. cerevisiae TDH3; promoter for glyceraldehyde-3-phosphate dehydrogenase
    788..1138    +  CDS            CAPSD_BPMS2 (fragment): Experimental evidence at protein level: Swiss-Prot protein existence level 1. Acts as a translational repressor of viral replicase synthesis late in infection. This latter function is the result of capsid protein interaction with an RNA hairpin which contains the replicase ribosome-binding site. From Escherichia phage MS2 (Bacteriophage MS2).
   1148..1858    +  CDS            GFPmut3: GFPmut3 is a basic (constitutively fluorescent) green fluorescent protein published in 1996, derived from Aequorea victoria. It is reported to be a very rapidly-maturing weak dimer.
   1856..1969    +  CDS            PGK3 (fragment): PGKY3_ARATH - Experimental evidence at protein level: Swiss-Prot protein existence level 1. From Arabidopsis thaliana (Mouse-ear cress).
   1979..2249    +  terminator     PGK1 terminator: S. cerevisae PGK1; transcription terminator for 3-phosphoglycerate kinase gene
   2267..2546    +  CDS            TcR (fragment): tetracycline efflux protein; tet; confers resistance to tetracycline
   2547..2648    +  promoter       TRP1 promoter: S. cerevisiae TRP1
   2649..2736    +  CDS            TRP1 (fragment): phosphoribosylanthranilate isomerase, required for tryptophan biosynthesis; S. cerevisiae TRP1; yeast auxotrophic marker
   2760..2837    +  CDS            YO192_YEAST (fragment): Experimental evidence at protein level: Swiss-Prot protein existence level 1. From Saccharomyces cerevisiae (strain ATCC 204508 / S288c) (Baker's yeast).
   2977..3382    +  promoter       LEU2 promoter: S. cerevisiae LEU2
   3383..4477    +  CDS            LEU2: 3-isopropylmalate dehydrogenase, required for leucine biosynthesis; S. cerevisiae LEU2; yeast auxotrophic marker
   4839..4970    -  CDS            NFS1 (fragment): NFS1_YEAST - Also known as SPL1 From Saccharomyces cerevisiae (strain ATCC 204508 / S288c) (Baker's yeast).
   4974..5128    +  CDS            lacZα (fragment): LacZα fragment of β-galactosidase; lacZ fragment
   5134..5233    -  misc_feature   bom (fragment): basis of mobility region from pBR322
   5335..5370    -  CDS            rop (fragment): Rop protein, which maintains plasmids at low copy number; rop
   5465..5569    +  promoter       AmpR promoter: bla
   5570..6430    +  CDS            AmpR: β-lactamase; bla; confers resistance to ampicillin, carbenicillin, and related antibiotics
   6601..7189    +  rep_origin     ori: high-copy-number ColE1/pMB1/pBR322/pUC origin of replication
   7372..7464    +  CDS            lacI (fragment): lac repressor; lacI; The lac repressor binds to the lac operator to inhibit transcription in E. coli. This inhibition can be relieved by adding lactose or isopropyl-β-D-thiogalactopyranoside (IPTG).
   7477..7498    +  protein_bind   CAP binding site: CAP binding activates transcription in the presence of cAMP. E. coli catabolite activator protein
   7513..7543    +  promoter       lac promoter: promoter for the E. coli lac operon
   7551..7567    +  protein_bind   lac operator: The lac repressor binds to the lac operator to inhibit transcription in E. coli. This inhibition can be relieved by adding lactose or isopropyl-β-D-thiogalactopyranoside (IPTG). lac repressor encoded by lacI
   7943..9285    +  rep_origin     2μ ori: yeast 2μ plasmid origin of replication
   9439..34      -  CDS            RAF1 (across the origin): RAF_YEAST - Experimental evidence at transcript level: Swiss-Prot protein existence level 2. Antagonizes transcriptional repression of recombinase FLP by REP1-REP2. May play a role in plasmid partitioning. From Saccharomyces cerevisiae (strain ATCC 204508 / S288c) (Baker's yeast).
