[The description below was written by a language model from this plasmid's Addgene catalogue record and pLannotate feature annotations shown in this document.]
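Description:
pG14-MS2-GFP is an episomal yeast expression plasmid of about 9.9 kb, built on the pG14 backbone, for producing a fluorescent RNA-binding reporter in Saccharomyces cerevisiae. It is a shuttle vector. In E. coli it replicates at high copy from a ColE1/pUC-type origin and is selected with ampicillin (AmpR, β-lactamase). In yeast it is maintained through the 2μ origin, with adjacent 2μ plasmid sequence (RAF1), and selected by leucine prototrophy through a complete LEU2 gene under its own promoter. The feature table also lists short fragments of TcR, TRP1, lacZα, lacI, rop and bom. These appear to be non-functional remnants of earlier cloning steps rather than usable markers.

The expression cassette places the bacteriophage MS2 coat protein, cloned between BamHI and SalI sites, under the strong constitutive yeast GAP (TDH3) promoter, with the PGK1 terminator downstream. The coat protein carries an N-terminal nuclear localisation signal and HA epitope tag, neither of which is annotated separately in the feature table. It is fused at its C terminus to GFP, annotated as the GFPmut3 variant. The depositor notes a 14-amino-acid gap in the MS2 sequence, beginning at residue 67, relative to the reference protein, which fits the annotation of the coding region as a fragment.

The MS2 coat protein binds a specific RNA hairpin, so the fusion labels transcripts engineered to carry MS2 binding sites, while the NLS would be expected to draw unbound protein into the nucleus and reduce cytoplasmic background. The associated publication used this approach to visualise ASH1 mRNA particles in living yeast. The tagged target RNA has to be supplied from a separate construct.
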