Addgene plasmid #27117: pG14-MS2-GFP
Depositing lab: Robert Singer. Depositing organization: Albert Einstein College of Medicine. Publication: Localization of ASH1 mRNA particles in living yeast. Bertrand E, Chartrand P, Schaefer M, Shenoy SM, Singer RH, Long RM. Mol Cell. 1998 Oct . 2(4):437-45. 10.1016/S1097-2765(00)80143-4 PubMed 9809065.
Backbone
  Vector backbone: pG14
  Vector type: Yeast Expression
  Selectable markers: LEU2
Growth in bacteria
  Bacterial resistance: Ampicillin, 100 μg/mL
  Growth temperature: 37°C
  Growth strain: DH5alpha
  Copy number: High Copy
Gene/Insert
  Gene/Insert name: MS2-binding protein
  Species: bacteriophage MS2
  Tag / fusion protein: NLS (N terminal on insert); HA (N terminal on insert); GFP (C terminal on insert)
  Cloning method: Restriction Enzyme; 5′ cloning site BamHI (not destroyed); 3′ cloning site SalI (not destroyed)
  Sequencing primers: 5′ GPDpro-F; 3′ GFP-R
Terms and licenses: Academic/Nonprofit Terms; Industry Terms: Not Available to Industry
Depositor comments: An episomal yeast expression plasmid containing the MS2-binding protein fused to GFP. This protein also contains a NLS and a HA tag. The auxotropic marker is LEU2. There is a 14aa gap in the MS2 sequence starting at aa#67 when compared to GenBank ID: NP_040648.1
How to cite: pG14-MS2-GFP was a gift from Robert Singer (Addgene plasmid # 27117 ; http://n2t.net/addgene:27117 ; RRID:Addgene_27117)
