>Addgene plasmid #27117 | pG14-MS2-GFP | addgene partial sequence | sequence record 33405 | 27117 with GFP-R (5'-CCATCTAATTCAACAAGAATTGGGACAAC-3')
AATCTTCCCTTTGAGCGGCCGCGTAGATGCCGGAGTTTGCTGCGATTGCTGAGGGAATCGGGTTTCCATC
TTTTAGGAGACCTTGCATTGCCTTAACAATAAGCTCGCAGTCGGAATTCGTGGCGAAAATTGGAATGGTT
AGTTCCATATTTAAGTACGAACGCCAGGCGCCTTTAGGCACCTCGACTTTGATGGTGTATTTGCGATTCT
GCGCAGAGCTCTGACGAACGCTACAGGTTACTTTGTAAGCCTGTGAACGCGAGTTAGAGCTGATCCATTC
AGCGATCCCGTTAGCGAAGTTGCTTGGGGCGACAGTCACGTCGCCAGTTCCGCCATTGTCGACGAGAACG
AACTGAGTAAAGTTAGAAGCCATTTTAACGGCTAGCATATGGCGGCCTTCGATGGCGTAGTCGGGCACGT
CGTAGGGGTAGCCAACTTTTCTTTTCTTTTTTGGCATGGTGGATCCGTCGAAACTAAGTTCTTGGTGTTT
TAAAACTAAAAAAAAGACTAACTATAAAAGTAGAATTTAAGAAGTTTAAGAAATAGATTTACAGAATTAC
AATCAATACCTACCGTCTTTATATACTTATTAGTCAAGTAGGGGAATAATTTCAGGGAACTGGTTTCAAC
CTTTTTTTTCAGCTTTTTCCAAATCAGAGAGAGCAGAAGGTAATAGAAGGTGTAAGAAAATGAGATAGAT
ACATGCGTGGGTCAATTGCCTTGTGTCATCATTTACTCCAGGCAGGTTGCATCACTCCATTGAGGTTGTG
CCCGTTTTTTGCCTGTTTGTGCCCCTGTTCTCTGTAGTTGCGCTAAGAGAATGGACCTATGAACTGATGG
